>Addgene plasmid #207410 | pRSFDuet-3C-AcrIC8 | addgene full sequence | sequence record 410199 | Addgene NGS Result
GGGGAATTGTGAGCGGATAACAATTCCCCTGTAGAAATAATTTTGTTTAACTTTAATAAGGAGATATACC
ATGGGCAGCAGCCATCACCATCATCACCACAGCCAGCTGGAAGTTCTGTTCCAGGGGCCCCTGGGATCCA
TGTACGCAATCCGCAAAATCCAATTCTTCTACGGGCCTACTGACAAAAAATCCTATGTTGGCGAGGAGGC
TGGTGGCCGCCGCGAACTTTTCAAAACGCGAGCCGAGGCGCAGGCACGTATCGAGGACCTGGAGGAGGGC
GTGTACTACCTCGCGCACAACGAGTCGGGCCGTCCCGACTACAAAATCGTCTGGGTGCGAGGCGAAGCCC
AGTTTGAGCACGCCCGCTGGATGCGCGGCTGAAGCTTGCGGCCGCATAATGCTTAAGTCGAACAGAAAGT
AATCGTATTGTACACGGCCGCATAATCGAAATTAATACGACTCACTATAGGGGAATTGTGAGCGGATAAC
AATTCCCCATCTTAGTATATTAGTTAAGTATAAGAAGGAGATATACATATGGCCAGATCTCAATTGGATA
TCGGCCGGCCACGCGATCGCTGACGTCGGTACCCTCGAGTCTGGTAAAGAAACCGCTGCTGCGAAATTTG
AACGCCAGCACATGGACTCGTCTACTAGCGCAGCTTAATTAACCTAGGCTGCTGCCACCGCTGAGCAATA
ACTAGCATAACCCCTTGGGGCCTCTAAACGGGTCTTGAGGGGTTTTTTGCTGAAACCTCAGGCATTTGAG
AAGCACACGGTCACACTGCTTCCGGTAGTCAATAAACCGGTAAACCAGCAATAGACATAAGCGGCTATTT
AACGACCCTGCCCTGAACCGACGACAAGCTGACGACCGGGTCTCCGCAAGTGGCACTTTTCGGGGAAATG
TGCGCGGAACCCCTATTTGTTTATTTTTCTAAATACATTCAAATATGTATCCGCTCATGAATTAATTCTT
AGAAAAACTCATCGAGCATCAAATGAAACTGCAATTTATTCATATCAGGATTATCAATACCATATTTTTG
AAAAAGCCGTTTCTGTAATGAAGGAGAAAACTCACCGAGGCAGTTCCATAGGATGGCAAGATCCTGGTAT
CGGTCTGCGATTCCGACTCGTCCAACATCAATACAACCTATTAATTTCCCCTCGTCAAAAATAAGGTTAT
CAAGTGAGAAATCACCATGAGTGACGACTGAATCCGGTGAGAATGGCAAAAGTTTATGCATTTCTTTCCA
GACTTGTTCAACAGGCCAGCCATTACGCTCGTCATCAAAATCACTCGCATCAACCAAACCGTTATTCATT
CGTGATTGCGCCTGAGCGAGACGAAATACGCGGTCGCTGTTAAAAGGACAATTACAAACAGGAATCGAAT
GCAACCGGCGCAGGAACACTGCCAGCGCATCAACAATATTTTCACCTGAATCAGGATATTCTTCTAATAC
CTGGAATGCTGTTTTCCCGGGGATCGCAGTGGTGAGTAACCATGCATCATCAGGAGTACGGATAAAATGC
TTGATGGTCGGAAGAGGCATAAATTCCGTCAGCCAGTTTAGTCTGACCATCTCATCTGTAACATCATTGG
CAACGCTACCTTTGCCATGTTTCAGAAACAACTCTGGCGCATCGGGCTTCCCATACAATCGATAGATTGT
CGCACCTGATTGCCCGACATTATCGCGAGCCCATTTATACCCATATAAATCAGCATCCATGTTGGAATTT
AATCGCGGCCTAGAGCAAGACGTTTCCCGTTGAATATGGCTCATACTCTTCCTTTTTCAATATTATTGAA
GCATTTATCAGGGTTATTGTCTCATGAGCGGATACATATTTGAATGTATTTAGAAAAATAAACAAATAGG
CATGCAGCGCTCTTCCGCTTCCTCGCTCACTGACTCGCTACGCTCGGTCGTTCGACTGCGGCGAGCGGTG
TCAGCTCACTCAAAAGCGGTAATACGGTTATCCACAGAATCAGGGGATAAAGCCGGAAAGAACATGTGAG
CAAAAAGCAAAGCACCGGAAGAAGCCAACGCCGCAGGCGTTTTTCCATAGGCTCCGCCCCCCTGACGAGC
ATCACAAAAATCGACGCTCAAGCCAGAGGTGGCGAAACCCGACAGGACTATAAAGATACCAGGCGTTTCC
CCCTGGAAGCTCCCTCGTGCGCTCTCCTGTTCCGACCCTGCCGCTTACCGGATACCTGTCCGCCTTTCTC
CCTTCGGGAAGCGTGGCGCTTTCTCATAGCTCACGCTGTTGGTATCTCAGTTCGGTGTAGGTCGTTCGCT
CCAAGCTGGGCTGTGTGCACGAACCCCCCGTTCAGCCCGACCGCTGCGCCTTATCCGGTAACTATCGTCT
TGAGTCCAACCCGGTAAGACACGACTTATCGCCACTGGCAGCAGCCATTGGTAACTGATTTAGAGGACTT
TGTCTTGAAGTTATGCACCTGTTAAGGCTAAACTGAAAGAACAGATTTTGGTGAGTGCGGTCCTCCAACC
CACTTACCTTGGTTCAAAGAGTTGGTAGCTCAGCGAACCTTGAGAAAACCACCGTTGGTAGCGGTGGTTT
TTCTTTATTTATGAGATGATGAATCAATCGGTCTATCAAGTCAACGAACAGCTATTCCGTTACTCTAGAT
TTCAGTGCAATTTATCTCTTCAAATGTAGCACCTGAAGTCAGCCCCATACGATATAAGTTGTAATTCTCA
TGTTAGTCATGCCCCGCGCCCACCGGAAGGAGCTGACTGGGTTGAAGGCTCTCAAGGGCATCGGTCGAGA
TCCCGGTGCCTAATGAGTGAGCTAACTTACATTAATTGCGTTGCGCTCACTGCCCGCTTTCCAGTCGGGA
AACCTGTCGTGCCAGCTGCATTAATGAATCGGCCAACGCGCGGGGAGAGGCGGTTTGCGTATTGGGCGCC
AGGGTGGTTTTTCTTTTCACCAGTGAGACGGGCAACAGCTGATTGCCCTTCACCGCCTGGCCCTGAGAGA
GTTGCAGCAAGCGGTCCACGCTGGTTTGCCCCAGCAGGCGAAAATCCTGTTTGATGGTGGTTAACGGCGG
GATATAACATGAGCTGTCTTCGGTATCGTCGTATCCCACTACCGAGATGTCCGCACCAACGCGCAGCCCG
GACTCGGTAATGGCGCGCATTGCGCCCAGCGCCATCTGATCGTTGGCAACCAGCATCGCAGTGGGAACGA
TGCCCTCATTCAGCATTTGCATGGTTTGTTGAAAACCGGACATGGCACTCCAGTCGCCTTCCCGTTCCGC
TATCGGCTGAATTTGATTGCGAGTGAGATATTTATGCCAGCCAGCCAGACGCAGACGCGCCGAGACAGAA
CTTAATGGGCCCGCTAACAGCGCGATTTGCTGGTGACCCAATGCGACCAGATGCTCCACGCCCAGTCGCG
TACCGTCTTCATGGGAGAAAATAATACTGTTGATGGGTGTCTGGTCAGAGACATCAAGAAATAACGCCGG
AACATTAGTGCAGGCAGCTTCCACAGCAATGGCATCCTGGTCATCCAGCGGATAGTTAATGATCAGCCCA
CTGACGCGTTGCGCGAGAAGATTGTGCACCGCCGCTTTACAGGCTTCGACGCCGCTTCGTTCTACCATCG
ACACCACCACGCTGGCACCCAGTTGATCGGCGCGAGATTTAATCGCCGCGACAATTTGCGACGGCGCGTG
CAGGGCCAGACTGGAGGTGGCAACGCCAATCAGCAACGACTGTTTGCCCGCCAGTTGTTGTGCCACGCGG
TTGGGAATGTAATTCAGCTCCGCCATCGCCGCTTCCACTTTTTCCCGCGTTTTCGCAGAAACGTGGCTGG
CCTGGTTCACCACGCGGGAAACGGTCTGATAAGAGACACCGGCATACTCTGCGACATCGTATAACGTTAC
TGGTTTCACATTCACCACCCTGAATTGACTCTCTTCCGGGCGCTATCATGCCATACCGCGAAAGGTTTTG
CGCCATTCGATGGTGTCCGGGATCTCGACGCTCTCCCTTATGCGACTCCTGCATTAGGAAATTAATACGA
CTCACTATA
Features (pLannotate 1.2.2; 17 found; start..end, strand, type, name):
      3..27      +  protein_bind   lac operator: The lac repressor binds to the lac operator to inhibit transcription in E. coli. This inhibition can be relieved by adding lactose or isopropyl-β-D-thiogalactopyranoside (IPTG). lac repressor encoded by lacI
     42..64      +  RBS            RBS: efficient ribosome binding site from bacteriophage T7 gene 10 (Olins and Rangwala, 1989)
    453..471     +  promoter       T7 promoter: promoter for bacteriophage T7 RNA polymerase
    472..496     +  protein_bind   lac operator: The lac repressor binds to the lac operator to inhibit transcription in E. coli. This inhibition can be relieved by adding lactose or isopropyl-β-D-thiogalactopyranoside (IPTG). lac repressor encoded by lacI
    606..647     +  CDS            S-Tag (fragment): affinity and epitope tag derived from pancreatic ribonuclease A
    677..694     +  CDS            SET1 (fragment): solubility-enhancement tag derived from T7 phage gene 10B
    702..749     +  terminator     T7 terminator: transcription terminator for bacteriophage T7 RNA polymerase
    913..970     +  promoter       AmpR promoter (fragment): bla
    979..1794    -  CDS            KanR: aminoglycoside phosphotransferase; aph(3')-Ia; confers resistance to kanamycin in bacteria or G418 (Geneticin®) in eukaryotes
   1795..1886    -  promoter       AmpR promoter: bla
   1902..2651    -  rep_origin     RSF ori: Plasmids containing the RSF 1030 origin of replication can be propagated in E. coli cells that contain additional plasmids with compatible origins.
   2734..2798    -  CDS            TcR (fragment): tetracycline efflux protein; tet; confers resistance to tetracycline
   2813..2834    -  protein_bind   CAP binding site: CAP binding activates transcription in the presence of cAMP. E. coli catabolite activator protein
   2847..3929    -  CDS            lacI: lac repressor; lacI; The lac repressor binds to the lac operator to inhibit transcription in E. coli. This inhibition can be relieved by adding lactose or isopropyl-β-D-thiogalactopyranoside (IPTG).
   3930..4007    -  promoter       lacI promoter: lacI
   4015..4050    -  CDS            TcR (fragment): tetracycline efflux protein; tet; confers resistance to tetracycline
   4053..2       +  promoter       T7 promoter (across the origin): promoter for bacteriophage T7 RNA polymerase
