[The description below was written by a language model from this plasmid's Addgene catalogue record and pLannotate feature annotations shown in this document.]
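Description:
pRSFDuet-3C-AcrIC8 is a bacterial expression plasmid built on the Novagen pRSFDuet backbone for producing the anti-CRISPR protein AcrIC8 in E. coli for purification. The 4,069 bp plasmid replicates from the RSF1030 origin, which is compatible with other common origin classes and so allows co-maintenance with additional plasmids. It is selected with kanamycin through an aminoglycoside phosphotransferase (aph(3')-Ia) gene. The backbone also carries lacI under its own promoter, supplying the lac repressor needed for regulated expression.

The insert was introduced by Gibson cloning and is catalogued as T7-HRV3C-AcrIC8 with an N-terminal His tag. This implies a His-tagged fusion in which an HRV 3C protease recognition site separates the affinity tag from AcrIC8, so the tag can be cleaved off after affinity capture. The automated feature table does not annotate the AcrIC8 coding sequence, the His tag or the 3C site. However, the unannotated stretch between the first T7 promoter/lac operator/T7 gene 10 ribosome binding site and the second T7 promoter is where the first Duet cloning site lies, and it is consistent with the insert's position. Transcription depends on T7 RNA polymerase and is held off by lac repressor binding at the operator until IPTG or lactose is added.

The second T7-lac cassette appears to be unoccupied, with residual S-tag sequence followed by the T7 terminator. The short TcR, SET1 and AmpR promoter fragments called by the annotation tool are likely backbone remnants or weak matches rather than functional elements. According to the associated publication title, the construct belongs to work on the activation and inhibition of type I-C CRISPR-Cas3 systems for genome editing.
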