Addgene plasmid #207410: pRSFDuet-3C-AcrIC8
Purpose: Protein purification vector to produce AcrIC8 in E. coli
Depositing lab: Yan Zhang. Depositing organization: University of Michigan. Publication: Exploiting activation and inactivation mechanisms in type I-C CRISPR-Cas3 for genome-editing applications. Hu C, Myers MT, Zhou X, Hou Z, Lozen ML, Nam KH, Zhang Y, Ke A. Mol Cell. 2024 Feb 1;84(3):463-475.e5. doi: 10.1016/j.molcel.2023.12.034. Epub 2024 Jan 18. PubMed 38242128.
Backbone
  Vector backbone: pRSF Duet
  Backbone manufacturer: Novagen
  Backbone size w/o insert (bp): 3829
  Total vector size (bp): 4069
  Vector type: Bacterial Expression
Growth in bacteria
  Bacterial resistance: Kanamycin, 50 μg/mL
  Growth temperature: 37°C
  Growth strain: DH5alpha
  Copy number: Low Copy
Gene/Insert
  Gene/Insert name: T7-HRV3C-AcrIC8
  Insert size (bp): 311
  Promoter: T7
  Tag / fusion protein: His (N terminal on insert)
  Cloning method: Gibson Cloning
  Sequencing primers: 5′ GGATCTCGACGCTCTCCCT; 3′ GATTATGCGGCCGTGTACAA
Terms and licenses: Academic/Nonprofit Terms; Industry Terms: Not Available to Industry
How to cite: pRSFDuet-3C-AcrIC8 was a gift from Yan Zhang (Addgene plasmid # 207410 ; http://n2t.net/addgene:207410 ; RRID:Addgene_207410)
